>Addgene plasmid #66304 | GPR113-Tango | addgene full sequence | sequence record 321940 | Addgene NGS Result
GACATTGATTATTGACTAGTTATTAATAGTAATCAATTACGGGGTCATTAGTTCATAGCCCATATATGGA
GTTCCGCGTTACATAACTTACGGTAAATGGCCCGCCTGGCTGACCGCCCAACGACCCCCGCCCATTGACG
TCAATAATGACGTATGTTCCCATAGTAACGCCAATAGGGACTTTCCATTGACGTCAATGGGTGGAGTATT
TACGGTAAACTGCCCACTTGGCAGTACATCAAGTGTATCATATGCCAAGTACGCCCCCTATTGACGTCAA
TGACGGTAAATGGCCCGCCTGGCATTATGCCCAGTACATGACCTTATGGGACTTTCCTACTTGGCAGTAC
ATCTACGTATTAGTCATCGCTATTACCATGGTGATGCGGTTTTGGCAGTACATCAATGGGCGTGGATAGC
GGTTTGACTCACGGGGATTTCCAAGTCTCCACCCCATTGACGTCAATGGGAGTTTGTTTTGGCACCAAAA
TCAACGGGACTTTCCAAAATGTCGTAACAACTCCGCCCCATTGACGCAAATGGGCGGTAGGCGTGTACGG
TGGGAGGTCTATATAAGCAGAGCTCTCTGGCTAACTAGAGAACCCACTGCTTACTGGCTTATCGAAATTA
ATACGACTCACTATAGGGAGACCCAAGCTGGCTAGCGTTTAAACTTAAGCTTGGTACCGAGCTCGGATCC
ACTAGTCCAGTGTGGTGGAATTCTGCAGATATCCAGCACAGTGGCGGCCGCGCCACCATGAAGACGATCA
TCGCCCTGAGCTACATCTTCTGCCTGGTATTCGCCGACTACAAGGACGATGATGACGCCAGCATCGATAT
GACCACCCGAAAGCTCAGCGCCCATTCCGCTGCAACACCTGGCTACAAGGCGGTGACCCACAAGCACCAT
ACAGGATGGGCGCGGATGGCAAAAACGGGCCTTCCAGAGAAAGGACAGTCCCAGGCAGGTGGAGAGTCCG
GGTCCGGACAACTTCTCGACCAAGAGAATGGGGCAGGTGAGTCCGCCCTGGTTTCTGTTTACGTCCACCT
CGATTTTCCCGACAAAACATGGCCTCCCGAACTTTCAAGAACCTTGACACTGCCAGCCGCCAGTGCCAGC
AGTAGCCCCCGCCCCCTGCTGACTGGGCTCCGCCTCACGACTGGCGAATACATGTCATGCTTTGAAGCCC
AGGGATTTAAGTGGAATCTCTACGAAGTTGTGAGAGTGCCTCTGAAGGCCACAGACGTCGCGAGGCTTCC
ATACCAACTGAGCATTTCTTGTGCCACCTCTCCCGGTTTCCAGCTTTCCTGTTGCATCCCTAGCACGAAC
CTCGCGTATACCGCTGCCTGGTCACCCGGAGAGGGCAGTAAGGCAAGCTCATTCAATGAAAGCGGAAGCC
AGTGCTTTGTACTCGCCGTGCAGCGCTGCCCAATGGCTGACACGACATATGCCTGCGACCTGCAGTCCCT
GGGCCTTGCCCCACTCAGGGTGCCCATCAGCATTACCATCATTCAAGATGGCGACATTACATGTCCAGAA
GATGCGTCCGTGCTGACCTGGAACGTAACCAAAGCAGGGCATGTGGCCCAAGCACCCTGCCCGGAGAGCA
AACGCGGCATTGTGCGGAGGCTCTGTGGAGCTGATGGCGTGTGGGGCCCCGTTCACTCTAGTTGTACCGA
TGCTCGACTCCTGGCGCTGTTCACTCGAACAAAACTGCTGCAGGCCGGGCAGGGGTCACCTGCAGAAGAA
GTGCCGCAGATTCTGGCTCAGCTGCCCGGCCAAGCCGCAGAGGCTAGTTCACCTTCCGATTTGCTGACCC
TTCTGTCTACCATGAAATATGTCGCAAAAGTGGTAGCCGAAGCCAGAATACAGCTTGACCGGAGAGCTCT
GAAAAATCTGCTGATCGCCACCGACAAAGTGCTGGACATGGACACTCGCTCTCTCTGGACTTTGGCACAG
GCTCGCAAACCTTGGGCAGGCTCAACCCTCCTTCTTGCCGTAGAGACACTGGCTTGTAGCCTTTGCCCGC
AGGATCACCCCTTTGCATTCTCTTTGCCAAACGTGCTGCTTCAGTCCCAGCTGTTTGGACCTACCTTCCC
CGCCGATTACTCCATCTCATTCCCCACCCGGCCGCCTTTGCAAGCCCAGATTCCAAGGCACTCCCTGGCA
CCGCTTGTCAGAAATGGAACCGAAATCTCTATTACATCTCTCGTTCTGAGAAAGTTGGATCATTTGCTCC
CATCCAACTACGGCCAAGGACTGGGTGACTCTCTGTATGCCACCCCCGGTCTGGTGCTGGTAATATCTAT
CATGGCTGGGGACAGGGCATTCAGTCAGGGCGAGGTCATTATGGACTTCGGCAATACCGACGGGAGTCCC
CACTGTGTCTTTTGGGACCACTCACTGTTCCAGGGACGCGGTGGATGGAGCAAAGAGGGGTGTCAAGCCC
AGGTGGCCAGCGCCAGCCCCACAGCCCAGTGCCTGTGTCAGCACCTGACCGCTTTTAGCGTGCTGATGTC
CCCCCACACGGTACCAGAAGAGCCAGCGCTCGCCCTTCTGACCCAGGTTGGTCTTGGAGCCAGTATTCTC
GCTCTGCTGGTTTGCCTTGGGGTGTATTGGCTGGTCTGGCGGGTAGTCGTGCGGAACAAGATCAGCTACT
TCAGACACGCTGCCCTGCTGAACATGGTGTTCTGCCTCCTGGCTGCCGATACCTGCTTTCTGGGTGCGCC
CTTCCTCAGCCCAGGCCCTCGGAGCCCTCTGTGCCTGGCAGCGGCGTTTCTCTGCCATTTCCTGTATCTG
GCTACATTTTTTTGGATGCTGGCCCAAGCTCTTGTACTTGCCCATCAATTGCTTTTTGTCTTTCATCAGC
TCGCGAAACATCGGGTCCTGCCCCTTATGGTCCTGCTGGGCTATCTCTGTCCACTCGGTCTGGCCGGCGT
CACACTCGGACTGTATCTGCCTCAAGGACAGTACCTTCGGGAGGGCGAGTGTTGGCTCGACGGAAAGGGA
GGGGCCTTGTACACTTTCGTAGGACCCGTCCTGGCAATCATTGGCGTCAATGGCTTGGTTCTGGCGATGG
CGATGCTTAAGCTCCTGAGGCCTTCTCTGTCCGAGGGCCCGCCCGCAGAAAAGAGACAAGCTCTTCTCGG
TGTAATCAAGGCTCTGCTCATTCTCACGCCTATCTTCGGGCTTACCTGGGGGCTTGGACTCGCAACACTG
CTGGAGGAGGTTAGCACAGTTCCACACTACATCTTTACCATTTTGAACACCCTGCAGGGCGTGTTTATCC
TTCTTTTCGGGTGCTTGATGGACCGCAAAATTCAGGAAGCTTTGAGGAAAAGATTTTGCAGAGCCCAGGC
ACCCAGCTCCACCATCAGCTTGGCCACTAACGAGGGCTGCATTCTGGAGCATTCTAAGGGAGGCTCCGAT
ACTGCCAGGAAGACCGACGCTAGCGAGATCGATACCGGTGGACGCACCCCACCCAGCCTGGGTCCCCAAG
ATGAGTCCTGCACCACCGCCAGCTCCTCCCTGGCCAAGGACACTTCATCGACCGGTGAGAACCTGTACTT
CCAGCTAAGATTAGATAAAAGTAAAGTGATTAACAGCGCATTAGAGCTGCTTAATGAGGTCGGAATCGAA
GGTTTAACAACCCGTAAACTCGCCCAGAAGCTAGGTGTAGAGCAGCCTACATTGTATTGGCATGTAAAAA
ATAAGCGGGCTTTGCTCGACGCCTTAGCCATTGAGATGTTAGATAGGCACCATACTCACTTTTGCCCTTT
AGAAGGGGAAAGCTGGCAAGATTTTTTACGTAATAACGCTAAAAGTTTTAGATGTGCTTTACTAAGTCAT
CGCGATGGAGCAAAAGTACATTTAGGTACACGGCCTACAGAAAAACAGTATGAAACTCTCGAAAATCAAT
TAGCCTTTTTATGCCAACAAGGTTTTTCACTAGAGAATGCATTATATGCACTCAGCGCTGTGGGGCATTT
TACTTTAGGTTGCGTATTGGAAGATCAAGAGCATCAAGTCGCTAAAGAAGAAAGGGAAACACCTACTACT
GATAGTATGCCGCCATTATTACGACAAGCTATCGAATTATTTGATCACCAAGGTGCAGAGCCAGCCTTCT
TATTCGGCCTTGAATTGATCATATGCGGATTAGAAAAACAACTTAAATGTGAAAGTGGGTCCGCGTACAG
CCGCGCGCGTACGAAAAACAATTACGGGTCTACCATCGAGGGCCTGCTCGATCTCCCGGACGACGACGCC
CCCGAAGAGGCGGGGCTGGCGGCTCCGCGCCTGTCCTTTCTCCCCGCGGGACACACGCGCAGACTGTCGA
CGGCCCCCCCGACCGATGTCAGCCTGGGGGACGAGCTCCACTTAGACGGCGAGGACGTGGCGATGGCGCA
TGCCGACGCGCTAGACGATTTCGATCTGGACATGTTGGGGGACGGGGATTCCCCGGGTCCGGGATTTACC
CCCCACGACTCCGCCCCCTACGGCGCTCTGGATATGGCCGACTTCGAGTTTGAGCAGATGTTTACCGATG
CCCTTGGAATTGACGAGTACGGTGGGTAGTCTAGAGGGCCCGTTTAAACCCGCTGATCAGCCTCGACTGT
GCCTTCTAGTTGCCAGCCATCTGTTGTTTGCCCCTCCCCCGTGCCTTCCTTGACCCTGGAAGGTGCCACT
CCCACTGTCCTTTCCTAATAAAATGAGGAAATTGCATCGCATTGTCTGAGTAGGTGTCATTCTATTCTGG
GGGGTGGGGTGGGGCAGGACAGCAAGGGGGAGGATTGGGAAGACAATAGCAGGCATGCTGGGGATGCGGT
GGGCTCTATGGCTTCTGAGGCGGAAAGAACCAGCTGGGGCTCTAGGGGGTATCCCC
[124 nt withheld, positions 4887-5010]
C
[91 nt withheld, positions 5012-5102]
A
[49 nt withheld, positions 5104-5152]
CCTTTGACGTTGGAGTCCACGTTCTTT
[37 nt withheld, positions 5180-5216]
ACCCTATCTCGGTCTATTCTTTTGATTTATAAGGGATTTTGCCGATTTCGGCCTATTGGTTAAAAAATGA
GCTGATTTAACAAAAATTTAACGCGAATTAATTCTGTGGAATGTGTGTCAGTTAGGGTGTGGAAAGTCCC
CAGGCTCCCCAGCAGGCAGAAGTATGCAAAGCATGCATCTCAATTAGTCAGCAACCAGGTGTGGAAAGTC
CCCAGGCTCCCCAGCAGGCAGAAGTATGCAAAGCATGCATCTCAATTAGTCAGCAACCATAGTCCCGCCC
CTAACTCCGCCCATCCCGCCCCTAACTCCGCCCAGTTCCGCCCATTCTCCGCCCCATGGCTGACTAATTT
TTTTTATTTATGCAGAGGCCGAGGCCGCCTCTGCCTCTGAGCTATTCCAGAAGTAGTGAGGAGGCTTTTT
TGGAGGCCTAGGCTTTTGCAAAAAGCTCCCGGGAGCTTGTATATCCATTTTCGGATCTGATCAAGAGACA
GGATGAGGATCGTTTCGCATGATTGAACAAGATGGATTGCACGCAGGTTCTCCGGCCGCTTGGGTGGAGA
GGCTATTCGGCTATGACTGGGCACAACAGACAATCGGCTGCTCTGATGCCGCCGTGTTCCGGCTGTCAGC
GCAGGGGCGCCCGGTTCTTTTTGTCAAGACCGACCTGTCCGGTGCCCTGAATGAACTGCAGGACGAGGCA
GCGCGGCTATCGTGGCTGGCCACGACGGGCGTTCCTTGCGCAGCTGTGCTCGACGTTGTCACTGAAGCGG
GAAGGGACTGGCTGCTATTGGGCGAAGTGCCGGGGCAGGATCTCCTGTCATCTCACCTTGCTCCTGCCGA
GAAAGTATCCATCATGGCTGATGCAATGCGGCGGCTGCATACGCTTGATCCGGCTACCTGCCCATTCGAC
CACCAAGCGAAACATCGCATCGAGCGAGCACGTACTCGGATGGAAGCCGGTCTTGTCGATCAGGATGATC
TGGACGAAGAGCATCAGGGGCTCGCGCCAGCCGAACTGTTCGCCAGGCTCAAGGCGCGCATGCCCGACGG
CGAGGATCTCGTCGTGACCCATGGCGATGCCTGCTTGCCGAATATCATGGTGGAAAATGGCCGCTTTTCT
GGATTCATCGACTGTGGCCGGCTGGGTGTGGCGGACCGCTATCAGGACATAGCGTTGGCTACCCGTGATA
TTGCTGAAGAGCTTGGCGGCGAATGGGCTGACCGCTTCCTCGTGCTTTACGGTATCGCCGCTCCCGATTC
GCAGCGCATCGCCTTCTATCGCCTTCTTGACGAGTTCTTCTGAGCGGGACTCTGGGGTTCGAAATGACCG
ACCAAGCGACGCCCAACCTGCCATCACGAGATTTCGATTCCACCGCCGCCTTCTATGAAAGGTTGGGCTT
CGGAATCGTTTTCCGGGACGCCGGCTGGATGATCCTCCAGCGCGGGGATCTCATGCTGGAGTTCTTCGCC
CACCCCAACTTGTTTATTGCAGCTTATAATGGTTACAAATAAAGCAATAGCATCACAAATTTCACAAATA
AAGCATTTTTTTCACTGCATTCTAGTTGTGGTTTGTCCAAACTCATCAATGTATCTTATCATGTCTGTAT
ACCGTCGACCTCTAGCTAGAGCTTGGCGTAATCATGGTCATAGCTGTTTCCTGTGTGAAATTGTTATCCG
CTCACAATTCCACACAACATACGAGCCGGAAGCATAAAGTGTAAAGCCTGGGGTGCCTAATGAGTGAGCT
AACTCACATTAATTGCGTTGCGCTCACTGCCCGCTTTCCAGTCGGGAAACCTGTCGTGCCAGCTGCATTA
ATGAATCGGCCAACGCGCGGGGAGAGGCGGTTTGCGTATTGGGCGCTCTTCCGCTTCCTCGCTCACTGAC
TCGCTGCGCTCGGTCGTTCGGCTGCGGCGAGCGGTATCAGCTCACTCAAAGGCGGTAATACGGTTATCCA
CAGAATCAGGGGATAACGCAGGAAAGAACATGTGAGCAAAAGGCCAGCAAAAGGCCAGGAACCGTAAAAA
GGCCGCGTTGCTGGCGTTTTTCCATAGGCTCCGCCCCCCTGACGAGCATCACAAAAATCGACGCTCAAGT
CAGAGGTGGCGAAACCCGACAGGACTATAAAGATACCAGGCGTTTCCCCCTGGAAGCTCCCTCGTGCGCT
CTCCTGTTCCGACCCTGCCGCTTACCGGATACCTGTCCGCCTTTCTCCCTTCGGGAAGCGTGGCGCTTTC
TCATAGCTCACGCTGTAGGTATCTCAGTTCGGTGTAGGTCGTTCGCTCCAAGCTGGGCTGTGTGCACGAA
CCCCCCGTTCAGCCCGACCGCTGCGCCTTATCCGGTAACTATCGTCTTGAGTCCAACCCGGTAAGACACG
ACTTATCGCCACTGGCAGCAGCCACTGGTAACAGGATTAGCAGAGCGAGGTATGTAGGCGGTGCTACAGA
GTTCTTGAAGTGGTGGCCTAACTACGGCTACACTAGAAGAACAGTATTTGGTATCTGCGCTCTGCTGAAG
CCAGTTACCTTCGGAAAAAGAGTTGGTAGCTCTTGATCCGGCAAACAAACCACCGCTGGTAGCGGTGGTT
TTTTTGTTTGCAAGCAGCAGATTACGCGCAGAAAAAAAGGATCTCAAGAAGATCCTTTGATCTTTTCTAC
GGGGTCTGACGCTCAGTGGAACGAAAACTCACGTTAAGGGATTTTGGTCATGAGATTATCAAAAAGGATC
TTCACCTAGATCCTTTTAAATTAAAAATGAAGTTTTAAATCAATCTAAAGTATATATGAGTAAACTTGGT
CTGACAGTTACCAATGCTTAATCAGTGAGGCACCTATCTCAGCGATCTGTCTATTTCGTTCATCCATAGT
TGCCTGACTCCCCGTCGTGTAGATAACTACGATACGGGAGGGCTTACCATCTGGCCCCAGTGCTGCAATG
ATACCGCGAGACCCACGCTCACCGGCTCCAGATTTATCAGCAATAAACCAGCCAGCCGGAAGGGCCGAGC
GCAGAAGTGGTCCTGCAACTTTATCCGCCTCCATCCAGTCTATTAATTGTTGCCGGGAAGCTAGAGTAAG
TAGTTCGCCAGTTAATAGTTTGCGCAACGTTGTTGCCATTGCTACAGGCATCGTGGTGTCACGCTCGTCG
TTTGGTATGGCTTCATTCAGCTCCGGTTCCCAACGATCAAGGCGAGTTACATGATCCCCCATGTTGTGCA
AAAAAGCGGTTAGCTCCTTCGGTCCTCCGATCGTTGTCAGAAGTAAGTTGGCCGCAGTGTTATCACTCAT
GGTTATGGCAGCACTGCATAATTCTCTTACTGTCATGCCATCCGTAAGATGCTTTTCTGTGACTGGTGAG
TACTCAACCAAGTCATTCTGAGAATAGTGTATGCGGCGACCGAGTTGCTCTTGCCCGGCGTCAATACGGG
ATAATACCGCGCCACATAGCAGAACTTTAAAAGTGCTCATCATTGGAAAACGTTCTTCGGGGCGAAAACT
CTCAAGGATCTTACCGCTGTTGAGATCCAGTTCGATGTAACCCACTCGTGCACCCAACTGATCTTCAGCA
TCTTTTACTTTCACCAGCGTTTCTGGGTGAGCAAAAACAGGAAGGCAAAATGCCGCAAAAAAGGGAATAA
GGGCGACACGGAAATGTTGAATACTCATACTCTTCCTTTTTCAATATTATTGAAGCATTTATCAGGGTTA
TTGTCTCATGAGCGGATACATATTTGAATGTATTTAGAAAAATAAACAAATAGGGGTTCCGCGCACATTT
CCCCGAAAAGTGCCACCTGACGTCGACGGATCGGGAGATCTCCCGATCCCCTATGGTGCACTCTCAGTAC
AATCTGCTCTGATGCCGCATAGTTAAGCCAGTATCTGCTCCCTGCTTGTGTGTTGGAGGTCGCTGAGTAG
TGCGCGAGCAAAATTTAAGCTACAACAAGGCAAGGCTTGACCGACAATTGCATGAAGAATCTGCTTAGGG
TTAGGCGTTTTGCGCTGCTTCGCGATGTACGGGCCAGATATACGCGTT
Features (pLannotate 1.2.2; 24 found; start..end, strand, type, name):
      1..380     +  enhancer       CMV enhancer: human cytomegalovirus immediate early enhancer
    381..584     +  promoter       CMV promoter: human cytomegalovirus (CMV) immediate early promoter
    580..613     +  LTR            5' LTR (truncated) (fragment): truncated 5' long terminal repeat (LTR) from HIV-1
    629..647     +  promoter       T7 promoter: promoter for bacteriophage T7 RNA polymerase
    806..826     +  CDS            3xFLAG (fragment): three tandem FLAG® epitope tags
    902..3409    +  CDS            ADGRF3 (fragment): AGRF3_HUMAN - Also known as GPR113, PGR23. Experimental evidence at transcript level: Swiss-Prot protein existence level 2. Orphan receptor. From Homo sapiens (Human).
   3470..3550    +  CDS            AVPR2 (fragment): V2R_HUMAN - Also known as ADHR, DIR, DIR3, V2R. Experimental evidence at protein level: Swiss-Prot protein existence level 1. Receptor for arginine vasopressin. The activity of this receptor is mediated by G proteins which activate adenylate cyclase. Involved in renal water reabsorption. From Homo sapiens (Human).
   3578..4191    +  CDS            TetR (fragment): tetracycline repressor TetR; tetR from transposon Tn10; TetR binds to the tetracycline operator tetO to inhibit transcription. This inhibition can be relieved by adding tetracycline or doxycycline.
   4343..4576    +  CDS            VP16 AD: transcriptional activation domain of herpes simplex virus protein VP16 (Triezenberg et al., 1988; Cousens et al., 1989); UL48
   4617..4841    +  polyA_signal   bGH poly(A) signal: bovine growth hormone polyadenylation signal
   4845..4866    +  promoter       SV40 promoter (fragment): SV40 enhancer and early promoter
   4887..5315    +  rep_origin     f1 ori (sequence partly withheld): f1 bacteriophage origin of replication; arrow indicates direction of (+) strand synthesis
   5329..5658    +  promoter       SV40 promoter: SV40 enhancer and early promoter
   5725..6516    +  CDS            neo: KKA2_KLEPN - Also known as kan, nptII. Experimental evidence at protein level: Swiss-Prot protein existence level 1. Resistance to kanamycin, neomycin, paromomycin, ribostamycin, butirosin and gentamicin B. From Klebsiella pneumoniae.
   6540..6698    +  CDS            ble (fragment): BLE_KLEPN - Experimental evidence at protein level: Swiss-Prot protein existence level 1. Binding protein with a strong affinity to the bleomycin family of antibiotics. Binds to CL990; an antimitotic-antibiotic compound. From Klebsiella pneumoniae.
   6693..6814    +  polyA_signal   SV40 poly(A) signal: SV40 polyadenylation signal
   6887..6903    -  protein_bind   lac operator: The lac repressor binds to the lac operator to inhibit transcription in E. coli. This inhibition can be relieved by adding lactose or isopropyl-β-D-thiogalactopyranoside (IPTG). lac repressor encoded by lacI
   6911..6941    -  promoter       lac promoter: promoter for the E. coli lac operon
   6956..6977    -  protein_bind   CAP binding site: CAP binding activates transcription in the presence of cAMP. E. coli catabolite activator protein
   6990..7082    -  CDS            lacI (fragment): lac repressor; lacI; The lac repressor binds to the lac operator to inhibit transcription in E. coli. This inhibition can be relieved by adding lactose or isopropyl-β-D-thiogalactopyranoside (IPTG).
   7265..7853    -  rep_origin     ori: high-copy-number ColE1/pMB1/pBR322/pUC origin of replication
   8024..8884    -  CDS            AmpR: β-lactamase; bla; confers resistance to ampicillin, carbenicillin, and related antibiotics
   8885..8989    -  promoter       AmpR promoter: bla
   9048..9100    -  misc_feature   bom (fragment): basis of mobility region from pBR322
