[The description below was written by a language model from this plasmid's Addgene catalogue record and pLannotate feature annotations shown in this document.]
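Description:
GPR113-Tango is a mammalian expression plasmid from the PRESTO-Tango collection, built on an "empty Tango" backbone that was itself derived from pcDNA3.1(+). It is propagated in E. coli as a high-copy plasmid through a ColE1/pUC-type origin with ampicillin selection (AmpR under its own bla promoter), and it also carries an f1 phage origin. For selection in mammalian cells, an SV40 early promoter drives a neomycin phosphotransferase gene followed by the SV40 polyadenylation signal, conferring G418 resistance. The sequenced record is about 9.25 kb, consistent with the stated backbone and insert sizes.

The payload is a single fusion reading frame driven by the CMV immediate-early enhancer and promoter and terminated by the bGH polyadenylation signal. A backbone-encoded N-terminal FLAG epitope precedes human GPR113 (ADGRF3), an orphan adhesion-class G protein-coupled receptor. The receptor is followed by a short segment of the vasopressin V2 receptor (AVPR2) and then by TetR fused to the VP16 activation domain, which together make up the tTA transcriptional activator. The stated purpose is a readout of transcriptional activation following arrestin translocation to the receptor. In Tango-type assays generally, the V2 tail segment promotes arrestin recruitment, and an arrestin-linked protease releases tTA to switch on a tTA-responsive reporter. The protease cleavage site is not annotated in the feature table.

The insert was cloned using NotI at the 5′ end. The depositor notes that most vectors in the series carry XbaI rather than XhoI downstream of tTA. The plasmid was produced under the Illuminating the Druggable Genome program for parallel ligand screening of understudied GPCRs.
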