Addgene plasmid #66304: GPR113-Tango
Purpose: Expression of G protein-coupled receptors for PRESTO-Tango: parallel receptorome expression and screening via transcriptional output, with transcriptional activation following arrestin translocation
Depositing lab: Bryan Roth. Depositing organization: University of North Carolina at Chapel Hill. Publication: PRESTO-Tango as an open-source resource for interrogation of the druggable human GPCRome. Kroeze WK, Sassano MF, Huang XP, Lansu K, McCorvy JD, Giguere PM, Sciaky N, Roth BL. Nat Struct Mol Biol. 2015 May;22(5):362-9. doi: 10.1038/nsmb.3014. Epub 2015 Apr 20. PubMed 25895059.
Backbone
  Vector backbone: empty Tango
  Backbone size w/o insert (bp): 6632
  Vector type: Mammalian Expression
  Selectable markers: Neomycin (select with G418)
Growth in bacteria
  Bacterial resistance: Ampicillin, 100 μg/mL
  Growth temperature: 37°C
  Growth strain: DH5alpha
  Copy number: High Copy
Gene/Insert
  Gene/Insert name: GPR113
  Species: H. sapiens (human)
  Insert size (bp): 2619
  Entrez Gene: ADGRF3 (a.k.a. GPR113, PGR23)
  Promoter: CMV
  Tag / fusion protein: FLAG (N terminal on backbone)
  Cloning method: Restriction Enzyme; 5′ cloning site NotI (not destroyed); 3′ cloning site XhoI (unknown if destroyed)
  Sequencing primers: 5′ CMV-F; 3′ Tet-R
Terms and licenses: Academic/Nonprofit Terms; Industry Terms: Not Available to Industry
Depositor comments: Please note: Most of the PRESTO-Tango vectors do not contain the XhoI cut site downstream of the tTA sequence and instead carry an XbaI site. If you need to perform an XhoI digest we recommend sequencing with a forward primer at the C-terminus of tTA to determine which of the two sites is present. Suggested primer: 5-gagctccacttagacggcgagg-3. Original backbone was pcDNA3.1(+). These plasmids were generated as part of the Illuminating the Druggable Genome (IDG) program sponsored by the NIH Common Fund. The goal of this program is to identify, gather, and distribute information and resources for proteins that currently are not well-studied yet belong to commonly drug-targeted protein families: protein kinases, non-olfactory G-protein coupled receptors (GPCRs), and ion channels. The IDG program is designed to develop fundamental research tools for understudied proteins, elucidate their function, and disseminate the IDG-related resources and data to the greater scientific community.
How to cite: GPR113-Tango was a gift from Bryan Roth (Addgene plasmid # 66304 ; http://n2t.net/addgene:66304 ; RRID:Addgene_66304)
