>Addgene plasmid #66304 | GPR113-Tango | depositor partial sequence | sequence record 113221 | empty Tango
GACGGATCGGGAGATCTCCCGATCCCCTATGGTGCACTCTCAGTACAATCTGCTCTGATGCCGCATAGTT
AAGCCAGTATCTGCTCCCTGCTTGTGTGTTGGAGGTCGCTGAGTAGTGCGCGAGCAAAATTTAAGCTACA
ACAAGGCAAGGCTTGACCGACAATTGCATGAAGAATCTGCTTAGGGTTAGGCGTTTTGCGCTGCTTCGCG
ATGTACGGGCCAGATATACGCGTTGACATTGATTATTGACTAGTTATTAATAGTAATCAATTACGGGGTC
ATTAGTTCATAGCCCATATATGGAGTTCCGCGTTACATAACTTACGGTAAATGGCCCGCCTGGCTGACCG
CCCAACGACCCCCGCCCATTGACGTCAATAATGACGTATGTTCCCATAGTAACGCCAATAGGGACTTTCC
ATTGACGTCAATGGGTGGAGTATTTACGGTAAACTGCCCACTTGGCAGTACATCAAGTGTATCATATGCC
AAGTACGCCCCCTATTGACGTCAATGACGGTAAATGGCCCGCCTGGCATTATGCCCAGTACATGACCTTA
TGGGACTTTCCTACTTGGCAGTACATCTACGTATTAGTCATCGCTATTACCATGGTGATGCGGTTTTGGC
AGTACATCAATGGGCGTGGATAGCGGTTTGACTCACGGGGATTTCCAAGTCTCCACCCCATTGACGTCAA
TGGGAGTTTGTTTTGGCACCAAAATCAACGGGACTTTCCAAAATGTCGTAACAACTCCGCCCCATTGACG
CAAATGGGCGGTAGGCGTGTACGGTGGGAGGTCTATATAAGCAGAGCTCTCTGGCTAACTAGAGAACCCA
CTGCTTACTGGCTTATCGAAATTAATACGACTCACTATAGGGAGACCCAAGCTGGCTAGCGTTTAAACTT
AAGCTTGGTACCGAGCTCGGATCCACTAGTCCAGTGTGGTGGAATTCTGCAGATATCCAGCACAGTGGCG
GCCGCGCCACCATGAAGACGATCATCGCCCTGAGCTACATCTTCTGCCTGGTATTCGCCGACTACAAGGA
CGATGATGACGCCAGCATCGATACCGGTGGACGCACCCCACCCAGCCTGGGTCCCCAAGATGAGTCCTGC
ACCACCGCCAGCTCCTCCCTGGCCAAGGACACTTCATCGACCGGTGAGAACCTGTACTTCCAGCTAAGAT
TAGATAAAAGTAAAGTGATTAACAGCGCATTAGAGCTGCTTAATGAGGTCGGAATCGAAGGTTTAACAAC
CCGTAAACTCGCCCAGAAGCTAGGTGTAGAGCAGCCTACATTGTATTGGCATGTAAAAAATAAGCGGGCT
TTGCTCGACGCCTTAGCCATTGAGATGTTAGATAGGCACCATACTCACTTTTGCCCTTTAGAAGGGGAAA
GCTGGCAAGATTTTTTACGTAATAACGCTAAAAGTTTTAGATGTGCTTTACTAAGTCATCGCGATGGAGC
AAAAGTACATTTAGGTACACGGCCTACAGAAAAACAGTATGAAACTCTCGAAAATCAATTAGCCTTTTTA
TGCCAACAAGGTTTTTCACTAGAGAATGCATTATATGCACTCAGCGCTGTGGGGCATTTTACTTTAGGTT
GCGTATTGGAAGATCAAGAGCATCAAGTCGCTAAAGAAGAAAGGGAAACACCTACTACTGATAGTATGCC
GCCATTATTACGACAAGCTATCGAATTATTTGATCACCAAGGTGCAGAGCCAGCCTTCTTATTCGGCCTT
GAATTGATCATATGCGGATTAGAAAAACAACTTAAATGTGAAAGTGGGTCCGCGTACAGCCGCGCGCGTA
CGAAAAACAATTACGGGTCTACCATCGAGGGCCTGCTCGATCTCCCGGACGACGACGCCCCCGAAGAGGC
GGGGCTGGCGGCTCCGCGCCTGTCCTTTCTCCCCGCGGGACACACGCGCAGACTGTCGACGGCCCCCCCG
ACCGATGTCAGCCTGGGGGACGAGCTCCACTTAGACGGCGAGGACGTGGCGATGGCGCATGCCGACGCGC
TAGACGATTTCGATCTGGACATGTTGGGGGACGGGGATTCCCCGGGTCCGGGATTTACCCCCCACGACTC
CGCCCCCTACGGCGCTCTGGATATGGCCGACTTCGAGTTTGAGCAGATGTTTACCGATGCCCTTGGAATT
GACGAGTACGGTGGGTAGCTCGAGTCTAGAGGGCCCGTTTAAACCCGCTGATCAGCCTCGACTGTGCCTT
CTAGTTGCCAGCCATCTGTTGTTTGCCCCTCCCCCGTGCCTTCCTTGACCCTGGAAGGTGCCACTCCCAC
TGTCCTTTCCTAATAAAATGAGGAAATTGCATCGCATTGTCTGAGTAGGTGTCATTCTATTCTGGGGGGT
GGGGTGGGGCAGGACAGCAAGGGGGAGGATTGGGAAGACAATAGCAGGCATGCTGGGGATGCGGTGGGCT
CTATGGCTTCTGAGGCGGAAAGAACCAGCTGGGGCTCTAGGGGGTATCCCC
[124 nt withheld, positions 2502-2625]
C
[91 nt withheld, positions 2627-2717]
A
[49 nt withheld, positions 2719-2767]
CCTTTGACGTTGGAGTCCACGTTCTTT
[37 nt withheld, positions 2795-2831]
ACCCTATCTCGGTCTATTCTTTTGATTTATAAGGGATTTTGCCGATTTCGGCCTATTGGTTAAAAAATGA
GCTGATTTAACAAAAATTTAACGCGAATTAATTCTGTGGAATGTGTGTCAGTTAGGGTGTGGAAAGTCCC
CAGGCTCCCCAGCAGGCAGAAGTATGCAAAGCATGCATCTCAATTAGTCAGCAACCAGGTGTGGAAAGTC
CCCAGGCTCCCCAGCAGGCAGAAGTATGCAAAGCATGCATCTCAATTAGTCAGCAACCATAGTCCCGCCC
CTAACTCCGCCCATCCCGCCCCTAACTCCGCCCAGTTCCGCCCATTCTCCGCCCCATGGCTGACTAATTT
TTTTTATTTATGCAGAGGCCGAGGCCGCCTCTGCCTCTGAGCTATTCCAGAAGTAGTGAGGAGGCTTTTT
TGGAGGCCTAGGCTTTTGCAAAAAGCTCCCGGGAGCTTGTATATCCATTTTCGGATCTGATCAAGAGACA
GGATGAGGATCGTTTCGCATGATTGAACAAGATGGATTGCACGCAGGTTCTCCGGCCGCTTGGGTGGAGA
GGCTATTCGGCTATGACTGGGCACAACAGACAATCGGCTGCTCTGATGCCGCCGTGTTCCGGCTGTCAGC
GCAGGGGCGCCCGGTTCTTTTTGTCAAGACCGACCTGTCCGGTGCCCTGAATGAACTGCAGGACGAGGCA
GCGCGGCTATCGTGGCTGGCCACGACGGGCGTTCCTTGCGCAGCTGTGCTCGACGTTGTCACTGAAGCGG
GAAGGGACTGGCTGCTATTGGGCGAAGTGCCGGGGCAGGATCTCCTGTCATCTCACCTTGCTCCTGCCGA
GAAAGTATCCATCATGGCTGATGCAATGCGGCGGCTGCATACGCTTGATCCGGCTACCTGCCCATTCGAC
CACCAAGCGAAACATCGCATCGAGCGAGCACGTACTCGGATGGAAGCCGGTCTTGTCGATCAGGATGATC
TGGACGAAGAGCATCAGGGGCTCGCGCCAGCCGAACTGTTCGCCAGGCTCAAGGCGCGCATGCCCGACGG
CGAGGATCTCGTCGTGACCCATGGCGATGCCTGCTTGCCGAATATCATGGTGGAAAATGGCCGCTTTTCT
GGATTCATCGACTGTGGCCGGCTGGGTGTGGCGGACCGCTATCAGGACATAGCGTTGGCTACCCGTGATA
TTGCTGAAGAGCTTGGCGGCGAATGGGCTGACCGCTTCCTCGTGCTTTACGGTATCGCCGCTCCCGATTC
GCAGCGCATCGCCTTCTATCGCCTTCTTGACGAGTTCTTCTGAGCGGGACTCTGGGGTTCGAAATGACCG
ACCAAGCGACGCCCAACCTGCCATCACGAGATTTCGATTCCACCGCCGCCTTCTATGAAAGGTTGGGCTT
CGGAATCGTTTTCCGGGACGCCGGCTGGATGATCCTCCAGCGCGGGGATCTCATGCTGGAGTTCTTCGCC
CACCCCAACTTGTTTATTGCAGCTTATAATGGTTACAAATAAAGCAATAGCATCACAAATTTCACAAATA
AAGCATTTTTTTCACTGCATTCTAGTTGTGGTTTGTCCAAACTCATCAATGTATCTTATCATGTCTGTAT
ACCGTCGACCTCTAGCTAGAGCTTGGCGTAATCATGGTCATAGCTGTTTCCTGTGTGAAATTGTTATCCG
CTCACAATTCCACACAACATACGAGCCGGAAGCATAAAGTGTAAAGCCTGGGGTGCCTAATGAGTGAGCT
AACTCACATTAATTGCGTTGCGCTCACTGCCCGCTTTCCAGTCGGGAAACCTGTCGTGCCAGCTGCATTA
ATGAATCGGCCAACGCGCGGGGAGAGGCGGTTTGCGTATTGGGCGCTCTTCCGCTTCCTCGCTCACTGAC
TCGCTGCGCTCGGTCGTTCGGCTGCGGCGAGCGGTATCAGCTCACTCAAAGGCGGTAATACGGTTATCCA
CAGAATCAGGGGATAACGCAGGAAAGAACATGTGAGCAAAAGGCCAGCAAAAGGCCAGGAACCGTAAAAA
GGCCGCGTTGCTGGCGTTTTTCCATAGGCTCCGCCCCCCTGACGAGCATCACAAAAATCGACGCTCAAGT
CAGAGGTGGCGAAACCCGACAGGACTATAAAGATACCAGGCGTTTCCCCCTGGAAGCTCCCTCGTGCGCT
CTCCTGTTCCGACCCTGCCGCTTACCGGATACCTGTCCGCCTTTCTCCCTTCGGGAAGCGTGGCGCTTTC
TCATAGCTCACGCTGTAGGTATCTCAGTTCGGTGTAGGTCGTTCGCTCCAAGCTGGGCTGTGTGCACGAA
CCCCCCGTTCAGCCCGACCGCTGCGCCTTATCCGGTAACTATCGTCTTGAGTCCAACCCGGTAAGACACG
ACTTATCGCCACTGGCAGCAGCCACTGGTAACAGGATTAGCAGAGCGAGGTATGTAGGCGGTGCTACAGA
GTTCTTGAAGTGGTGGCCTAACTACGGCTACACTAGAAGAACAGTATTTGGTATCTGCGCTCTGCTGAAG
CCAGTTACCTTCGGAAAAAGAGTTGGTAGCTCTTGATCCGGCAAACAAACCACCGCTGGTAGCGGTTTTT
TTGTTTGCAAGCAGCAGATTACGCGCAGAAAAAAAGGATCTCAAGAAGATCCTTTGATCTTTTCTACGGG
GTCTGACGCTCAGTGGAACGAAAACTCACGTTAAGGGATTTTGGTCATGAGATTATCAAAAAGGATCTTC
ACCTAGATCCTTTTAAATTAAAAATGAAGTTTTAAATCAATCTAAAGTATATATGAGTAAACTTGGTCTG
ACAGTTACCAATGCTTAATCAGTGAGGCACCTATCTCAGCGATCTGTCTATTTCGTTCATCCATAGTTGC
CTGACTCCCCGTCGTGTAGATAACTACGATACGGGAGGGCTTACCATCTGGCCCCAGTGCTGCAATGATA
CCGCGAGACCCACGCTCACCGGCTCCAGATTTATCAGCAATAAACCAGCCAGCCGGAAGGGCCGAGCGCA
GAAGTGGTCCTGCAACTTTATCCGCCTCCATCCAGTCTATTAATTGTTGCCGGGAAGCTAGAGTAAGTAG
TTCGCCAGTTAATAGTTTGCGCAACGTTGTTGCCATTGCTACAGGCATCGTGGTGTCACGCTCGTCGTTT
GGTATGGCTTCATTCAGCTCCGGTTCCCAACGATCAAGGCGAGTTACATGATCCCCCATGTTGTGCAAAA
AAGCGGTTAGCTCCTTCGGTCCTCCGATCGTTGTCAGAAGTAAGTTGGCCGCAGTGTTATCACTCATGGT
TATGGCAGCACTGCATAATTCTCTTACTGTCATGCCATCCGTAAGATGCTTTTCTGTGACTGGTGAGTAC
TCAACCAAGTCATTCTGAGAATAGTGTATGCGGCGACCGAGTTGCTCTTGCCCGGCGTCAATACGGGATA
ATACCGCGCCACATAGCAGAACTTTAAAAGTGCTCATCATTGGAAAACGTTCTTCGGGGCGAAAACTCTC
AAGGATCTTACCGCTGTTGAGATCCAGTTCGATGTAACCCACTCGTGCACCCAACTGATCTTCAGCATCT
TTTACTTTCACCAGCGTTTCTGGGTGAGCAAAAACAGGAAGGCAAAATGCCGCAAAAAAGGGAATAAGGG
CGACACGGAAATGTTGAATACTCATACTCTTCCTTTTTCAATATTATTGAAGCATTTATCAGGGTTATTG
TCTCATGAGCGGATACATATTTGAATGTATTTAGAAAAATAAACAAATAGGGGTTCCGCGCACATTTCCC
CGAAAAGTGCCACCTGACGTC
