>Addgene plasmid #66304 | GPR113-Tango | depositor partial sequence | sequence record 113222 | GPR113
ATGACCACCCGAAAGCTCAGCGCCCATTCCGCTGCAACACCTGGCTACAAGGCGGTGACCCACAAGCACC
ATACAGGATGGGCGCGGATGGCAAAAACGGGCCTTCCAGAGAAAGGACAGTCCCAGGCAGGTGGAGAGTC
CGGGTCCGGACAACTTCTCGACCAAGAGAATGGGGCAGGTGAGTCCGCCCTGGTTTCTGTTTACGTCCAC
CTCGATTTTCCCGACAAAACATGGCCTCCCGAACTTTCAAGAACCTTGACACTGCCAGCCGCCAGTGCCA
GCAGTAGCCCCCGCCCCCTGCTGACTGGGCTCCGCCTCACGACTGGCGAATACATGTCATGCTTTGAAGC
CCAGGGATTTAAGTGGAATCTCTACGAAGTTGTGAGAGTGCCTCTGAAGGCCACAGACGTCGCGAGGCTT
CCATACCAACTGAGCATTTCTTGTGCCACCTCTCCCGGTTTCCAGCTTTCCTGTTGCATCCCTAGCACGA
ACCTCGCGTATACCGCTGCCTGGTCACCCGGAGAGGGCAGTAAGGCAAGCTCATTCAATGAAAGCGGAAG
CCAGTGCTTTGTACTCGCCGTGCAGCGCTGCCCAATGGCTGACACGACATATGCCTGCGACCTGCAGTCC
CTGGGCCTTGCCCCACTCAGGGTGCCCATCAGCATTACCATCATTCAAGATGGCGACATTACATGTCCAG
AAGATGCGTCCGTGCTGACCTGGAACGTAACCAAAGCAGGGCATGTGGCCCAAGCACCCTGCCCGGAGAG
CAAACGCGGCATTGTGCGGAGGCTCTGTGGAGCTGATGGCGTGTGGGGCCCCGTTCACTCTAGTTGTACC
GATGCTCGACTCCTGGCGCTGTTCACTCGAACAAAACTGCTGCAGGCCGGGCAGGGGTCACCTGCAGAAG
AAGTGCCGCAGATTCTGGCTCAGCTGCCCGGCCAAGCCGCAGAGGCTAGTTCACCTTCCGATTTGCTGAC
CCTTCTGTCTACCATGAAATATGTCGCAAAAGTGGTAGCCGAAGCCAGAATACAGCTTGACCGGAGAGCT
CTGAAAAATCTGCTGATCGCCACCGACAAAGTGCTGGACATGGACACTCGCTCTCTCTGGACTTTGGCAC
AGGCTCGCAAACCTTGGGCAGGCTCAACCCTCCTTCTTGCCGTAGAGACACTGGCTTGTAGCCTTTGCCC
GCAGGATCACCCCTTTGCATTCTCTTTGCCAAACGTGCTGCTTCAGTCCCAGCTGTTTGGACCTACCTTC
CCCGCCGATTACTCCATCTCATTCCCCACCCGGCCGCCTTTGCAAGCCCAGATTCCAAGGCACTCCCTGG
CACCGCTTGTCAGAAATGGAACCGAAATCTCTATTACATCTCTCGTTCTGAGAAAGTTGGATCATTTGCT
CCCATCCAACTACGGCCAAGGACTGGGTGACTCTCTGTATGCCACCCCCGGTCTGGTGCTGGTAATATCT
ATCATGGCTGGGGACAGGGCATTCAGTCAGGGCGAGGTCATTATGGACTTCGGCAATACCGACGGGAGTC
CCCACTGTGTCTTTTGGGACCACTCACTGTTCCAGGGACGCGGTGGATGGAGCAAAGAGGGGTGTCAAGC
CCAGGTGGCCAGCGCCAGCCCCACAGCCCAGTGCCTGTGTCAGCACCTGACCGCTTTTAGCGTGCTGATG
TCCCCCCACACGGTACCAGAAGAGCCAGCGCTCGCCCTTCTGACCCAGGTTGGTCTTGGAGCCAGTATTC
TCGCTCTGCTGGTTTGCCTTGGGGTGTATTGGCTGGTCTGGCGGGTAGTCGTGCGGAACAAGATCAGCTA
CTTCAGACACGCTGCCCTGCTGAACATGGTGTTCTGCCTCCTGGCTGCCGATACCTGCTTTCTGGGTGCG
CCCTTCCTCAGCCCAGGCCCTCGGAGCCCTCTGTGCCTGGCAGCGGCGTTTCTCTGCCATTTCCTGTATC
TGGCTACATTTTTTTGGATGCTGGCCCAAGCTCTTGTACTTGCCCATCAATTGCTTTTTGTCTTTCATCA
GCTCGCGAAACATCGGGTCCTGCCCCTTATGGTCCTGCTGGGCTATCTCTGTCCACTCGGTCTGGCCGGC
GTCACACTCGGACTGTATCTGCCTCAAGGACAGTACCTTCGGGAGGGCGAGTGTTGGCTCGACGGAAAGG
GAGGGGCCTTGTACACTTTCGTAGGACCCGTCCTGGCAATCATTGGCGTCAATGGCTTGGTTCTGGCGAT
GGCGATGCTTAAGCTCCTGAGGCCTTCTCTGTCCGAGGGCCCGCCCGCAGAAAAGAGACAAGCTCTTCTC
GGTGTAATCAAGGCTCTGCTCATTCTCACGCCTATCTTCGGGCTTACCTGGGGGCTTGGACTCGCAACAC
TGCTGGAGGAGGTTAGCACAGTTCCACACTACATCTTTACCATTTTGAACACCCTGCAGGGCGTGTTTAT
CCTTCTTTTCGGGTGCTTGATGGACCGCAAAATTCAGGAAGCTTTGAGGAAAAGATTTTGCAGAGCCCAG
GCACCCAGCTCCACCATCAGCTTGGCCACTAACGAGGGCTGCATTCTGGAGCATTCTAAGGGAGGCTCCG
ATACTGCCAGGAAGACCGACGCTAGCGAG
