>Addgene plasmid #66304 | GPR113-Tango | addgene partial sequence | sequence record 118149 | CMV-F 5'-CGCAAATGGGCGGTAGGCGTG-3'
CTCTCTGGCTAACTAGAGAACCCACTGCTTACTGGCTTATCGAAATTAATACGACTCACTATAGGGAGAC
CCAAGCTGGCTAGCGTTTAAACTTAAGCTTGGTACCGAGCTCGGATCCACTAGTCCAGTGTGGTGGAATT
CTGCAGATATCCAGCACAGTGGCGGCCGCGCCACCATGAAGACGATCATCGCCCTGAGCTACATCTTCTG
CCTGGTATTCGCCGACTACAAGGACGATGATGACGCCAGCATCGATATGACCACCCGAAAGCTCAGCGCC
CATTCCGCTGCAACACCTGGCTACAAGGCGGTGACCCACAAGCACCATACAGGATGGGCGCGGATGGCAA
AAACGGGCCTTCCAGAGAAAGGACAGTCCCAGGCAGGTGGAGAGTCCGGGTCCGGACAACTTCTCGACCA
AGAGAATGGGGCAGGTGAGTCCGCCCTGGTTTCTGTTTACGTCCACCTCGATTTTCCCGACAAAACATGG
CCTCCCGAACTTTCAAGAACCTTGACACTGCCAGCCGCCAGTGCCAGCAGTAGCCCCCGCCCCCTGCTGA
CTGGGCTCCGCCTCACGACTGGCGAATACATGTCATGCTTTGAAGCCCAGGGATTTAAGTGGAATCTCTA
CGAAGTTGTGAGAGTGCCTCTGAAGGCCACAGACGTCGCGAGGCTTCCATACCAACTGAGCATTTCTTGT
GCCACCTCTCCCGGTTTCCAGCTTTCCTGTTGCATCCCTAGCACGAACCTCGCGTATACCGCTGCCTGGT
CACCCGGAGAGGGCAGTAAGGCAAGCTCATTCAATGAAAGCGGAAGCCAGTGCTTTGTACTCGCCGTGCA
GCGCTGCCCAATGGCTGACACGACATATGCCTGCGACCTGCAGTCCCTGGGCCTTGCCCCACTCAGGGTG
CCCATCAGCATTACCATCATTCAAGATGGCGACATTACATGTCCAGAAGATGCGTCCGTGCTGACCTGG
