>Addgene plasmid #66304 | GPR113-Tango | addgene partial sequence | sequence record 118150 | Tet-R 5'-GGCGAGTTTACGGGTTGTTA-3'
CTCTAATGCGCTGTTAATCACTTTACTTTTATCTAATCTTAGCTGGAAGTACAGGTTCTCACCGGTCGAT
GAAGTGTCCTTGGCCAGGGAGGAGCTGGCGGTGGTGCAGGACTCATCTTGGGGACCCAGGCTGGGTGGGG
TGCGTCCACCGGTATCGATCTCGCTAGCGTCGGTCTTCCTGGCAGTATCGGAGCCTCCCTTAGAATGCTC
CAGAATGCAGCCCTCGTTAGTGGCCAAGCTGATGGTGGAGCTGGGTGCCTGGGCTCTGCAAAATCTTTTC
CTCAAAGCTTCCTGAATTTTGCGGTCCATCAAGCACCCGAAAAGAAGGATAAACACGCCCTGCAGGGTGT
TCAAAATGGTAAAGATGTAGTGTGGAACTGTGCTAACCTCCTCCAGCAGTGTTGCGAGTCCAAGCCCCCA
GGTAAGCCCGAAGATAGGCGTGAGAATGAGCAGAGCCTTGATTACACCGAGAAGAGCTTGTCTCTTTTCT
GCGGGCGGGCCCTCGGACAGAGAAGGCCTCAGGAGCTTAAGCATCGCCATCGCCAGAACCAAGCCATTGA
CGCCAATGATTGCCAGGACGGGTCCTACGAAAGTGTACAAGGCCCCTCCCTTTCCGTCGAGCCAACACTC
GCCCTCCCGAAGGTACTGTCCTTGAGGCAGATACAGTCCGAGTGTGACGCCGGCCAGACCGAGTGGACAG
AGATAGCCCAGCAGGACCATAAGGGGCAGGACCCGATGTTTCGCGAGCTGATGAAAGACAAAAAGCAATT
GATGGGCAAGTACAAGAGCTTGGGCCAGCATCCAAAAAAATGTAGCCAGATACAGGAAATGGCAGAGAAA
CGCCGCTGCCAGGCACAGAGGGCTCCGAGGGCCTGGGCTGAGGAAGGGCGCACCCAGAAAGCAGGTATCG
GCAGCCAGGAGGCAGAACACCATGTTCAGCAGGGCAGCGTGTCTGAAGTAGCTGATCTTGTTCCGCACGA
CTACCCGCCAGA
